Addgene plasmid #63992: pST50Trc4-FLAGDHFR
Purpose: (Empty Backbone) Position 4 transfer plasmid for pST44 polycistronic plasmid suite; N-term non-cleavable single tag; contains DHFR gene in BamHI-NgoMIV cassette as positive control
Depositing lab: Song Tan. Depositing organization: Pennsylvania State University. Publication: The pST44 polycistronic expression system for producing protein complexes in Escherichia coli. Tan S, Kern RC, Selleck W. Protein Expr Purif. 2005 Apr;40(2):385-95. 10.1016/j.pep.2004.12.002 PubMed 15766881.
Backbone
  Vector backbone: pST50Trc
  Vector type: Bacterial Expression
  Tag / fusion protein: FLAG (N terminal on backbone)
Growth in bacteria
  Bacterial resistance: Ampicillin, 100 μg/mL
  Growth temperature: 37°C
  Growth strain: DH5alpha
  Copy number: Unknown
Gene/Insert
  Gene/Insert name: None
  Tag / fusion protein: FLAG (N terminal on backbone)
Terms and licenses: Academic/Nonprofit Terms; Industry Terms: Not Available to Industry
Depositor comments: Replace DHFR with GOI using BamHI/NgoMIV; Clone out cassette using BspEI/MluI
How to cite: pST50Trc4-FLAGDHFR was a gift from Song Tan (Addgene plasmid # 63992 ; http://n2t.net/addgene:63992 ; RRID:Addgene_63992)
