[The description below was written by a language model from this plasmid's Addgene catalogue record and pLannotate feature annotations shown in this document.]
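Description:
pST50Trc4-FLAGDHFR is a small (about 3.3 kb) bacterial expression plasmid built on the pST50Trc backbone, serving as the position 4 transfer vector for the pST44 polycistronic plasmid suite used to co-express protein complexes in Escherichia coli. It is catalogued as an empty backbone. It is maintained under ampicillin selection through a TEM-type beta-lactamase (bla) gene driven by its own promoter and followed by an fd terminator. It replicates from a ColE1/pMB1-family origin. The annotation also picks up the pBR322 bom region, the rop gene and a fragment of mbeC, indicating a pBR322-like replicon context; the copy number is recorded as unknown.

The expression cassette consists of a T7 promoter, the efficient ribosome binding site from T7 gene 10, a short N-terminal FLAG tag and a T7 terminator. The tag is annotated as a fragment of 3xFLAG, in keeping with the single, non-cleavable tag described in the record. The E. coli folA gene encoding dihydrofolate reductase (DHFR) sits in a BamHI-NgoMIV cassette as a positive control placeholder. A short sequence annotated as a fragment of the T7 gene 10B-derived SET1 tag lies between folA and the terminator and is probably an incidental match to T7-derived sequence rather than a functional fusion.

In use, DHFR is replaced with a gene of interest via BamHI/NgoMIV, which places it in frame with the FLAG epitope for detection or affinity purification. The resulting translational cassette is then excised with BspEI/MluI for transfer into the fourth position of a pST44 polycistronic vector, where it is expressed alongside the other subunits of a complex.
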