Features (pLannotate 1.2.2; 13 found; start..end, strand, type, name):
     27..45      +  promoter       T7 promoter: promoter for bacteriophage T7 RNA polymerase
     83..105     +  RBS            RBS: efficient ribosome binding site from bacteriophage T7 gene 10 (Olins and Rangwala, 1989)
    119..143     +  CDS            3xFLAG (fragment): three tandem FLAG® epitope tags
    149..622     +  CDS            folA: DYR_ECOLI - Also known as tmrA. Experimental evidence at protein level: Swiss-Prot protein existence level 1. Key enzyme in folate metabolism. Catalyzes an essential reaction for de novo glycine and purine synthesis, and for DNA precursor synthesis. From Escherichia coli (strain K12).
    657..706     +  CDS            SET1 (fragment): solubility-enhancement tag derived from T7 phage gene 10B
    714..761     +  terminator     T7 terminator: transcription terminator for bacteriophage T7 RNA polymerase
    826..917     +  promoter       AmpR promoter: bla
    918..1775    +  CDS            bla: BLAT_ECOLX - Experimental evidence at protein level: Swiss-Prot protein existence level 1. TEM-type are the most prevalent beta-lactamases in enterobacteria; they hydrolyze the beta-lactam bond in susceptible beta-lactam antibiotics, thus conferring resistance to penicillins and cephalosporins. TEM-3 and TEM-4 are capable of hydrolyzing cefotaxime and ceftazidime. TEM-5 is capable of hydrolyzing ceftazidime. TEM-6 is capable of hydrolyzing ceftazidime and aztreonam. TEM-8/CAZ-2, TEM- 16/CAZ-7 and TEM-24/CAZ-6 are markedly active against ceftazidime. IRT- 4 shows resistance to beta-lactamase in
   1782..1821    +  terminator     fd terminator: central terminator from bacteriophage fd (Otsuka and Kunisawa, 1982)
   1852..2440    +  rep_origin     ori: high-copy-number ColE1/pMB1/pBR322/pUC origin of replication
   2626..2765    -  misc_feature   bom: basis of mobility region from pBR322
   2867..3058    -  CDS            rop: Rop protein, which maintains plasmids at low copy number; rop
   3098..3208    +  CDS            mbeC (fragment): MBEC_ECOLX - Experimental evidence at protein level: Swiss-Prot protein existence level 1. Required for efficient mobilization of ColE1 plasmid and is thus essential to promote the specific transfer of the plasmid during conjugation. Probably functions by inducing DNA bending, helping the MbeA relaxase to melt the DNA around the nic site and cleave the phosphodiester bond. Binds specifically double-stranded DNA (dsDNA) containing the ColE1 oriT but does not recognize the inverted repeat (IR). From Escherichia coli.
>Addgene plasmid #63992 | pST50Trc4-FLAGDHFR | depositor full sequence | sequence record 177398 | Full Sequence
GGCACCATGCATCGATCCCGCGAAATTAATACGACTCACTATAGGGAGACCACAACGGTTTCCCTCCGGC
TCCGGAAATAATTTTGTTTAACTTTAAGAAGGAGATATACATATGGGAGACTACAAGGACGATGATGACA
AGGGATCCATCAGTCTGATTGCGGCGCTAGCGGTAGATCGCGTTATCGGCATGGAAAACGCCATGCCATG
GAACCTGCCTGCCGATCTCGCCTGGTTTAAACGCAACACCTTAAATAAACCCGTGATTATGGGGCGCCAT
ACCTGGGAATCAATCGGTAGGCCTTTGCCCGGCCGCAAAAATATTATCCTCAGCAGTCAACCCGGGACCG
ATGATCGGGTTACCTGGGTTAAATCGGTCGACGAAGCCATCGCGGCGTGTGGTGACGTACCAGAAATCAT
GGTGATTGGCGGCGGACGCGTTTATGAACAGTTCTTGCCAAAAGCGCAAAAACTGTATCTGACGCATATC
GATGCAGAAGTGGAAGGCGACACCCATTTTCCGGATTACGAGCCGGATGACTGGGAATCGGTATTCAGCG
AATTCCACGATGCTGATGCGCAGAACTCGCATAGCTATTGTTTCGAAATCCTCGAGCGTCGTGCCGGCTA
ATGTACAACGCGTGCGCGCTGATCCGGCTGCTAACAAAGCCCGAAAGGAAGCTGAGTTGGCTGCTGCCAC
CGCTGAGCAATAACTAGCATAACCCCTTGGGGCCTCTAAACGGGTCTTGAGGGGTTTTTTGCTGAAAGGA
GGAACTATATCGGGATTAGCCCGCCTAATGAGCGGGCTTTTTTTTAATTCCCCTATTTGTTTATTTTTCT
AAATACATTCAAATATGTATCCGCTCATGAGACAATAACCCTGATAAATGCTTCAATAATATTGAAAAAG
GAAGAGTATGAGTATTCAACATTTCCGTGTCGCCCTTATTCCCTTTTTTGCGGCATTTTGCCTTCCTGTT
TTTGCTCACCCAGAAACGCTCGTGAAAGTAAAAGACGCAGAGGACCAATTGGGGGCACGAGTGGGATACA
TAGAACTGGACTTGAATAGCGGTAAAATCCTTGAGAGTTTTCGCCCTGAAGAGCGTTTTCCAATGATGAG
CACTTTCAAAGTTCTGCTATGTGGAGCAGTATTATCCCGTGTAGATGCGGGGCAAGAGCAACTCGGACGA
CGAATACACTATTCGCAGAATGACTTGGTTGAATACTCCCCAGTGACAGAAAAGCACCTTACGGACGGAA
TGACGGTAAGAGAATTATGTAGTGCCGCCATAACGATGAGTGATAACACTGCGGCGAACTTACTTCTGAC
AACCATCGGTGGACCGAAGGAATTAACCGCTTTTTTGCACAATATGGGAGACCATGTAACTCGCCTTGAC
CGTTGGGAACCAGAACTGAATGAAGCCATACCAAACGACGAGCGAGACACCACAATGCCTGCGGCAATGG
CAACAACATTACGCAAACTATTAACTGGCGAACTACTTACTCTGGCTTCACGGCAACAATTAATAGACTG
GCTTGAAGCGGATAAAGTTGCAGGACCACTACTGCGTTCGGCACTTCCTGCTGGCTGGTTTATTGCTGAT
AAATCTGGGGCAGGAGAGCGTGGTTCACGGGGTATCATTGCCGCACTTGGACCAGATGGTAAGCCTTCCC
GTATCGTAGTTATCTACACGACGGGTAGTCAGGCAACTATGGACGAACGAAATAGACAGATTGCTGAAAT
AGGGGCTTCACTGATTAAGCATTGGTAAACCGATACAATTAAAGGCTCCTTTTGGAGCCTTTTTTTTTGG
ACGGACCGGTAGAAAAGATCAAAGGATCTTCTTGAGATCCTTTTTTTCTGCGCGTAATCTGCTGCTTGCA
AACAAAAAAACCACCGCTACCAGCGGTGGTTTGTTTGCCGGATCAAGAGCTACCAACTCTTTTTCCGAAG
GTAACTGGCTTCAGCAGAGCGCAGATACCAAATACTGTCCTTCTAGTGTAGCCGTAGTTAGGCCACCACT
TCAAGAACTCTGTAGCACCGCCTACATACCTCGCTCTGCTAATCCTGTTACCAGTGGCTGCTGCCAGTGG
CGATAAGTCGTGTCTTACCGGGTTGGACTCAAGACGATAGTTACCGGATAAGGCGCAGCGGTCGGGCTGA
ACGGGGGGTTCGTGCACACAGCCCAGCTTGGAGCGAACGACCTACACCGAACTGAGATACCTACAGCGTG
AGCTATGAGAAAGCGCCACGCTTCCCGAAGGGAGAAAGGCGGACAGGTATCCGGTAAGCGGCAGGGTCGG
AACAGGAGAGCGCACGAGGGAGCTTCCAGGGGGAAACGCCTGGTATCTTTATAGTCCTGTCGGGTTTCGC
CACCTCTGACTTGAGCGTCGATTTTTGTGATGCTCGTCAGGGGGGCGGAGCCTATGGAAAAACGCCAGCA
ACGCGGCCTTTTTACGGTTCCTGGCCTTTTGCTGGCCTTTTGCTCACATGTTCTTTCCTGCGTTATCCCC
TGATTCTGTGGATAACCGTATTACCGCCTTTGAGTGAGCTGATACCGCTCGCCGCAGCCGAACGACCGAG
CGCAGCGAGTCAGTGAGCGAGGAAGCGGAAGAGCGCCTGATGCGGTATTTTCTCCTTACGCATCTGTGCG
GTATTTCACACCGCAATGGTGCACTCTCAGTACAATCTGCTCTGATGCCGCATAGTTAAGCCAGTATACA
CTCCGCTATCGCTACGTGACTGGGTCATGGCTGCGCCCCGACACCCGCCAACACCCGCTGACGCGCCCTG
ACGGGCTTGTCTGCTCCCGGCATCCGCTTACAGACAAGCTGTGACCGTCTCCGGGAGCTGCATGTGTCAG
AGGTTTTCACCGTCATCACCGAAACGCGCGAGGCAGCTGCGGTAAAGCTCATCAGCGTGGTCGTGAAGCG
ATTCACAGATGTCTGCCTGTTCATCCGCGTCCAGCTCGTTGAGTTTCTCCAGAAGCGTTAATGTCTGGCT
TCTGATAAAGCGGGCCATGTTAAGGGCGGTTTTTTCCTGTTTGGTCACTGATGCCTCCGTGTAAGGGGGA
TTTCTGTTCATGGGGTAATGATACCGATGAAACGAGAGAGGATGCTCACGATACGGGTTACTGATGATGA
ACATGCCCGGTTACTGGAACGTTGTGAGGGTAAACAACTGGCGGTATGGATGCGGCGGGACCAGAGAAAA
ATCACTCAGGGTCAATGCCAGCGCTTCGTTAATACAGATGTAGGTGTT
