>Addgene plasmid #63992 | pST50Trc4-FLAGDHFR | addgene partial sequence | sequence record 177541 | T7term 5'-GCTAGTTATTGCTCAGCGG-3'
CAGCCGGATCAGCGCGCACGCGTTGTACATTAGCCGGCACGACGCTCGAGGATTTCGAAACAATAGCTAT
GCGAGTTCTGCGCATCAGCATCGTGGAATTCGCTGAATACCGATTCCCAGTCATCCGGCTCGTAATCCGG
AAAATGGGTGTCGCCTTCCACTTCTGCATCGATATGCGTCAGATACAGTTTTTGCGCTTTTGGCAAGAAC
TGTTCATAAACGCGTCCGCCGCCAATCACCATGATTTCTGGTACGTCACCACACGCCGCGATGGCTTCGT
CGACCGATTTAACCCAGGTAACCCGATCATCGGTCCCGGGTTGACTGCTGAGGATAATATTTTTGCGGCC
GGGCAAAGGCCTACCGATTGATTCCCAGGTATGGCGCCCCATAATCACGGGTTTATTTAAGGTGTTGCGT
TTAAACCAGGCGAGATCGGCAGGCAGGTTCCATGGCATGGCGTTTTCCATGCCGATAACGCGATCTACCG
CTAGCGCCGCAATCAGACTGATGGATCCCTTGTCATCATCGTCCTTGTAGTCTCCCATATGTATATCTCC
TTCTTAAAGTTAAACAAAATTATTTCCGGAGCCGGAGGGAAACCGTTGTGGTCTCCCTATAGTGAGTCGT
ATTAATTTCGCGGGATCGATGCATGGTGCCAACACCTACATCTGTATTAACGAAGCGCTGGCATTGACCC
TGAGTGATTTTTCTCTGGTCCCGCCGCATCCATACCGCCAGTTGTTTACCCTCACAACGTTCCAGTAACC
GGGCATGTTCATCATCAGTAACCCGTATCGTGAGCATCCTCTCTCGTTT
